Addgene plasmid #118172: Lenti-(BB)-hPGK-KRAB-dCas9-P2A-BlastR TCF7L2 TSS-guide4
Purpose: CRISPR-mediated repression of TCF7L2. KRAB domain and catalytically inactive Cas9 from S. pyogenes with 2A-BlastR under the hPGK promoter.
Depositing lab: Jorge Ferrer. Depositing organization: Imperial College London. Publication: Human pancreatic islet three-dimensional chromatin architecture provides insights into the genetics of type 2 diabetes. Miguel-Escalada I, Bonas-Guarch S, Cebola I, Ponsa-Cobas J, Mendieta-Esteban J, Atla G, Javierre BM, Rolando DMY, Farabella I, Morgan CC, Garcia-Hurtado J, Beucher A, Moran I, Pasquali L, Ramos-Rodriguez M, Appel EVR, Linneberg A, Gjesing AP, Witte DR, Pedersen O, Grarup N, Ravassard P, Torrents D, Mercader JM, Piemonti L, Berney T, de Koning EJP, Kerr-Conte J, Pattou F, Fedko IO, Groop L, Prokopenko I, Hansen T, Marti-Renom MA, Fraser P, Ferrer J. Nat Genet. 2019 Jun 28. pii: 10.1038/s41588-019-0457-0. doi: 10.1038/s41588-019-0457-0. PubMed 31253982.
Backbone
  Vector backbone: Lenti-(BB)-hPGK-KRAB-dCas9-P2A-BlastR
  Backbone manufacturer: Jorge Ferrer
  Vector type: Mammalian Expression, Lentiviral, CRISPR
  Selectable markers: Blasticidin
Growth in bacteria
  Bacterial resistance: Ampicillin, 100 μg/mL
  Growth temperature: 37°C
  Growth strain: Stbl3
  Copy number: High Copy
Gene/Insert
  Gene/Insert name: KRAB-dCas9-2A-BlastR
  gRNA/shRNA sequence: GAAGGGGGATCGAAATCCGG
  Species: H. sapiens (human)
  Promoter: hPGK and U6
  Tag / fusion protein: HA (C terminal on insert)
  Cloning method: Restriction Enzyme; 5′ cloning site Unknown (destroyed during cloning); 3′ cloning site Unknown (destroyed during cloning)
  Sequencing primers: 5′ GATCCGCCACCATGGATGC
Terms and licenses: Academic/Nonprofit Terms; Industry Terms: Not Available to Industry
Depositor comments: Please visit https://www.biorxiv.org/content/early/2018/08/27/400291 for bioRxiv preprint. Note: Plasmid contains a N1396S mutation in dCas9. This mutation is not known to affect plasmid function.
How to cite: Lenti-(BB)-hPGK-KRAB-dCas9-P2A-BlastR TCF7L2 TSS-guide4 was a gift from Jorge Ferrer (Addgene plasmid # 118172 ; http://n2t.net/addgene:118172 ; RRID:Addgene_118172)
