[The description below was written by a language model from this plasmid's Addgene catalogue record and pLannotate feature annotations shown in this document.]
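Description:
Lenti-(BB)-hPGK-KRAB-dCas9-P2A-BlastR TCF7L2 TSS-guide4 is an all-in-one, 13.4 kb lentiviral CRISPR interference vector designed to repress the human TCF7L2 gene. It is a third-generation-style, self-inactivating HIV-1 transfer plasmid. A CMV enhancer/promoter fused to a truncated 5' LTR drives genomic RNA production in packaging cells. This is followed by the Ψ packaging signal, a gag fragment, the RRE for Rev-dependent export, the cPPT/CTS, and a ΔU3 3' LTR with a downstream bGH polyadenylation signal. In bacteria it is maintained through a high-copy ColE1/pUC-type origin and ampicillin resistance. The backbone outside the LTRs also carries an f1 origin and an SV40/EM7-driven BleoR cassette, which would not be transferred with the virus.

Two expression units sit between the LTRs. A human U6 Pol III promoter transcribes a single guide RNA, made up of a 20-nt spacer, which by the plasmid's name targets the TCF7L2 transcription start site, joined to the S. pyogenes gRNA scaffold. The circular map is numbered so that the scaffold falls at the start and the U6 promoter at the end of the record. Downstream, the human PGK promoter drives a fusion of the ZNF10 KRAB repression domain to catalytically inactive S. pyogenes Cas9. According to the catalogue this fusion has a C-terminal HA tag, though the tag is not annotated in the feature table. A P2A peptide links the fusion to blasticidin S deaminase, so transduced mammalian cells can be selected with blasticidin, and a WPRE enhances transcript expression. The depositor notes an N1396S substitution in dCas9 that is not known to affect function. The construct was deposited with a study of human pancreatic islet chromatin architecture and type 2 diabetes genetics.
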