Features (pLannotate 1.2.2; 34 found; start..end, strand, type, name):
      1..76      +  misc_RNA       gRNA scaffold: guide RNA scaffold for the Streptococcus pyogenes CRISPR/Cas9 system
    107..617     +  promoter       hPGK promoter: human phosphoglycerate kinase 1 promoter
    666..851     +  CDS            KRAB: Krüppel-associated box (KRAB) transcriptional repression domain from the human zinc finger protein ZNF10 (Margolin et al., 1994)
    873..4976    +  CDS            Cas9: Cas9 (Csn1) endonuclease from the Streptococcus pyogenes Type II CRISPR/Cas system generates RNA-guided double strand breaks in DNA
   5175..5573    +  CDS            BSD: blasticidin S deaminase; Aspergillus terreus BSD; confers resistance to blasticidin
   5574..5595    +  misc_feature   MCS (fragment): pBluescript multiple cloning site
   5598..6186    +  misc_feature   WPRE: woodchuck hepatitis virus posttranscriptional regulatory element
   6237..6256    +  misc_feature   cPPT/CTS (fragment): central polypurine tract and central termination sequence of HIV-1
   6258..6491    +  LTR            3' LTR (ΔU3): self-inactivating 3' long terminal repeat (LTR) from HIV-1
   6523..6747    +  polyA_signal   bGH poly(A) signal: bovine growth hormone polyadenylation signal
   6751..6772    +  promoter       SV40 promoter (fragment): SV40 enhancer and early promoter
   6793..7221    +  rep_origin     f1 ori (sequence partly withheld): f1 bacteriophage origin of replication; arrow indicates direction of (+) strand synthesis
   7235..7564    +  promoter       SV40 promoter: SV40 enhancer and early promoter
   7612..7659    +  promoter       EM7 promoter: synthetic bacterial promoter&nbsp
   7678..8052    +  CDS            BleoR: antibiotic-binding protein; Sh ble from Streptoalloteichus hindustanus; confers resistance to bleomycin, phleomycin, and Zeocin™
   8062..8187    +  CDS            ble (fragment): BLE_KLEPN - Experimental evidence at protein level: Swiss-Prot protein existence level 1. Binding protein with a strong affinity to the bleomycin family of antibiotics. Binds to CL990; an antimitotic-antibiotic compound. From Klebsiella pneumoniae.
   8182..8303    +  polyA_signal   SV40 poly(A) signal: SV40 polyadenylation signal
   8374..8396    -  protein_bind   lac operator (fragment): The lac repressor binds to the lac operator to inhibit transcription in E. coli. This inhibition can be relieved by adding lactose or isopropyl-β-D-thiogalactopyranoside (IPTG). lac repressor encoded by lacI
   8400..8430    -  promoter       lac promoter: promoter for the E. coli lac operon
   8445..8466    -  protein_bind   CAP binding site: CAP binding activates transcription in the presence of cAMP. E. coli catabolite activator protein
   8479..8571    -  CDS            lacI (fragment): lac repressor; lacI; The lac repressor binds to the lac operator to inhibit transcription in E. coli. This inhibition can be relieved by adding lactose or isopropyl-β-D-thiogalactopyranoside (IPTG).
   8754..9342    -  rep_origin     ori: high-copy-number ColE1/pMB1/pBR322/pUC origin of replication
   9513..10373   -  CDS            AmpR: β-lactamase; bla; confers resistance to ampicillin, carbenicillin, and related antibiotics
  10374..10478   -  promoter       AmpR promoter: bla
  10537..10589   -  misc_feature   bom (fragment): basis of mobility region from pBR322
  10744..11123   +  enhancer       CMV enhancer: human cytomegalovirus immediate early enhancer
  11124..11323   +  promoter       CMV promoter: human cytomegalovirus (CMV) immediate early promoter
  11341..11521   +  LTR            5' LTR (truncated): truncated 5' long terminal repeat (LTR) from HIV-1
  11568..11693   +  misc_feature   HIV-1 Ψ: packaging signal of human immunodeficiency virus type 1
  11677..12040   +  CDS            HIV-1 gag (fragment): gag protein from human immunodeficiency virus 1; gag
  12186..12419   +  misc_feature   RRE: The Rev response element (RRE) of HIV-1 allows for Rev-dependent mRNA export from the nucleus to the cytoplasm.
  12796..12896   +  CDS            Rev (fragment): human immunodeficiency virus 1 (HIV-1) Rev protein; rev; enhances nuclear export of unspliced and incompletely spliced viral mRNAs
  12946..13063   +  misc_feature   cPPT/CTS: central polypurine tract and central termination sequence of HIV-1
  13114..13354   +  promoter       U6 promoter: RNA polymerase III promoter for human U6 snRNA
>Addgene plasmid #118172 | Lenti-(BB)-hPGK-KRAB-dCas9-P2A-BlastR TCF7L2 TSS-guide4 | addgene full sequence | sequence record 240355 | Addgene NGS Result
GTTTTAGAGCTAGAAATAGCAAGTTAAAATAAGGCTAGTCCGTTATCAACTTGAAAAAGTGGCACCGAGT
CGGTGCTTTTTTGAATTCGCTAGCTAGGTCTTGAAAGGGGTTGGGGTTGCGCCTTTTCCAAGGCAGCCCT
GGGTTTGCGCAGGGACGCGGCTGCTCTGGGCGTGGTTCCGGGAAACGCAGCGGCGCCGACCCTGGGTCTC
GCACATTCTTCACGTCCGTTCGCAGCGTCACCCGGATCTTCGCCGCTACCCTTGTGGGCCCCCCGGCGAC
GCTTCCTGCTCCGCCCCTAAGTCGGGAAGGTTCCTTGCGGTTCGCGGCGTGCCGGACGTGACAAACGGAA
GCCGCACGTCTCACTAGTACCCTCGCAGACGGACAGCGCCAGGGAGCAATGGCAGCGCGCCGACCGCGAT
GGGCTGTGGCCAATAGCGGCTGCTCAGCAGGGCGCGCCGAGAGCAGCGGCCGGGAAGGGGCGGTGCGGGA
GGCGGGGTGTGGGGCGGTAGTGTGGGCCCTGTTCCTGCCCGCGCGGTGTTCCGCATTCTGCAAGCCTCCG
GAGCGCACGTCGGCAGTCGGCTCCCTCGTTGACCGAATCACCGACCTCTCTCCCCAGGACCGGTGATCCG
CCACCATGGATGCTAAGTCACTAACTGCCTGGTCCCGGACACTGGTGACCTTCAAGGATGTATTTGTGGA
CTTCACCAGGGAGGAGTGGAAGCTGCTGGACACTGCTCAGCAGATCGTGTACAGAAATGTGATGCTGGAG
AACTATAAGAACCTGGTTTCCTTGGGTTATCAGCTTACTAAGCCAGATGTGATCCTCCGGTTGGAGAAGG
GAGAAGAGCCCGGCGGTTCCGGCGGAGGGTCGATGGACAAGAAGTACAGCATCGGCCTGGCCATCGGCAC
CAACTCTGTCGGCTGGGCCGTGATCACCGACGAGTACAAGGTGCCCAGCAAGAAATTCAAGGTGCTGGGC
AACACCGACCGGCACAGCATCAAGAAGAACCTGATCGGCGCCCTGCTGTTCGACAGCGGAGAAACAGCCG
AGGCCACCCGGCTGAAGAGAACCGCCAGAAGAAGATACACCAGACGGAAGAACCGGATCTGCTATCTGCA
AGAGATCTTCAGCAACGAGATGGCCAAGGTGGACGACAGCTTCTTCCACAGACTGGAAGAGTCCTTCCTG
GTGGAAGAGGATAAGAAGCACGAGCGGCACCCCATCTTCGGCAACATCGTGGACGAGGTGGCCTACCACG
AGAAGTACCCCACCATCTACCACCTGAGAAAGAAACTGGTGGACAGCACCGACAAGGCCGACCTGCGGCT
GATCTATCTGGCCCTGGCCCACATGATCAAGTTCCGGGGCCACTTCCTGATCGAGGGCGACCTGAACCCC
GACAACAGCGACGTGGACAAGCTGTTCATCCAGCTGGTGCAGACCTACAACCAGCTGTTCGAGGAAAACC
CCATCAACGCCAGCGGCGTGGACGCCAAGGCCATCCTGTCTGCCAGACTGAGCAAGAGCAGACGGCTGGA
AAATCTGATCGCCCAGCTGCCCGGCGAGAAGAAGAATGGCCTGTTCGGCAACCTGATTGCCCTGAGCCTG
GGCCTGACCCCCAACTTCAAGAGCAACTTCGACCTGGCCGAGGATGCCAAACTGCAGCTGAGCAAGGACA
CCTACGACGACGACCTGGACAACCTGCTGGCCCAGATCGGCGACCAGTACGCCGACCTGTTTCTGGCCGC
CAAGAACCTGTCCGACGCCATCCTGCTGAGCGACATCCTGAGAGTGAACACCGAGATCACCAAGGCCCCC
CTGAGCGCCTCTATGATCAAGAGATACGACGAGCACCACCAGGACCTGACCCTGCTGAAAGCTCTCGTGC
GGCAGCAGCTGCCTGAGAAGTACAAAGAGATTTTCTTCGACCAGAGCAAGAACGGCTACGCCGGCTACAT
CGATGGCGGAGCCAGCCAGGAAGAGTTCTACAAGTTCATCAAGCCCATCCTGGAAAAGATGGACGGCACC
GAGGAACTGCTCGTGAAGCTGAACAGAGAGGACCTGCTGCGGAAGCAGCGGACCTTCGACAACGGCAGCA
TCCCCCACCAGATCCACCTGGGAGAGCTGCACGCCATTCTGCGGCGGCAGGAAGATTTTTACCCATTCCT
GAAGGACAACCGGGAAAAGATCGAGAAGATCCTGACCTTCCGCATCCCCTACTACGTGGGCCCTCTGGCC
AGGGGAAACAGCAGATTCGCCTGGATGACCAGAAAGAGCGAGGAAACCATCACCCCCTGGAACTTCGAGG
AAGTGGTGGACAAGGGCGCCAGCGCCCAGAGCTTCATCGAGCGGATGACCAACTTCGATAAGAACCTGCC
CAACGAGAAGGTGCTGCCCAAGCACAGCCTGCTGTACGAGTACTTCACCGTGTACAACGAGCTGACCAAA
GTGAAATACGTGACCGAGGGAATGAGAAAGCCCGCCTTCCTGAGCGGCGAGCAGAAAAAAGCCATCGTGG
ACCTGCTGTTCAAGACCAACCGGAAAGTGACCGTGAAGCAGCTGAAAGAGGACTACTTCAAGAAAATCGA
GTGCTTCGACTCCGTGGAAATCTCCGGCGTGGAAGATCGGTTCAACGCCTCCCTGGGCACATACCACGAT
CTGCTGAAAATTATCAAGGACAAGGACTTCCTGGACAATGAGGAAAACGAGGACATTCTGGAAGATATCG
TGCTGACCCTGACACTGTTTGAGGACAGAGAGATGATCGAGGAACGGCTGAAAACCTATGCCCACCTGTT
CGACGACAAAGTGATGAAGCAGCTGAAGCGGCGGAGATACACCGGCTGGGGCAGGCTGAGCCGGAAGCTG
ATCAACGGCATCCGGGACAAGCAGTCCGGCAAGACAATCCTGGATTTCCTGAAGTCCGACGGCTTCGCCA
ACAGAAACTTCATGCAGCTGATCCACGACGACAGCCTGACCTTTAAAGAGGACATCCAGAAAGCCCAGGT
GTCCGGCCAGGGCGATAGCCTGCACGAGCACATTGCCAATCTGGCCGGCAGCCCCGCCATTAAGAAGGGC
ATCCTGCAGACAGTGAAGGTGGTGGACGAGCTCGTGAAAGTGATGGGCCGGCACAAGCCCGAGAACATCG
TGATCGAAATGGCCAGAGAGAACCAGACCACCCAGAAGGGACAGAAGAACAGCCGCGAGAGAATGAAGCG
GATCGAAGAGGGCATCAAAGAGCTGGGCAGCCAGATCCTGAAAGAACACCCCGTGGAAAACACCCAGCTG
CAGAACGAGAAGCTGTACCTGTACTACCTGCAGAATGGGCGGGATATGTACGTGGACCAGGAACTGGACA
TCAACCGGCTGTCCGACTACGATGTGGACGCTATCGTGCCTCAGAGCTTTCTGAAGGACGACTCCATCGA
TAACAAAGTGCTGACTCGGAGCGACAAGAACCGGGGCAAGAGCGACAACGTGCCCTCCGAAGAGGTCGTG
AAGAAGATGAAGAACTACTGGCGCCAGCTGCTGAATGCCAAGCTGATTACCCAGAGGAAGTTCGACAATC
TGACCAAGGCCGAGAGAGGCGGCCTGAGCGAACTGGATAAGGCCGGCTTCATCAAGAGACAGCTGGTGGA
AACCCGGCAGATCACAAAGCACGTGGCACAGATCCTGGACTCCCGGATGAACACTAAGTACGACGAGAAC
GACAAACTGATCCGGGAAGTGAAAGTGATCACCCTGAAGTCCAAGCTGGTGTCCGATTTCCGGAAGGATT
TCCAGTTTTACAAAGTGCGCGAGATCAACAACTACCACCACGCCCACGACGCCTACCTGAACGCCGTCGT
GGGAACCGCCCTGATCAAAAAGTACCCTAAGCTGGAAAGCGAGTTCGTGTACGGCGACTACAAGGTGTAC
GACGTGCGGAAGATGATCGCCAAGAGCGAGCAGGAAATCGGCAAGGCTACCGCCAAGTACTTCTTCTACA
GCAACATCATGAACTTTTTCAAGACCGAGATTACCCTGGCCAACGGCGAGATCCGGAAGCGGCCTCTGAT
CGAGACAAACGGCGAAACAGGCGAGATCGTGTGGGATAAGGGCCGGGACTTTGCCACCGTGCGGAAAGTG
CTGTCTATGCCCCAAGTGAATATCGTGAAAAAGACCGAGGTGCAGACAGGCGGCTTCAGCAAAGAGTCTA
TCCTGCCCAAGAGGAACAGCGACAAGCTGATCGCCAGAAAGAAGGACTGGGACCCTAAGAAGTACGGCGG
CTTCGACAGCCCCACCGTGGCCTATTCTGTGCTGGTGGTGGCCAAAGTGGAAAAGGGCAAGTCCAAGAAA
CTGAAGAGTGTGAAAGAGCTGCTGGGGATCACCATCATGGAAAGAAGCAGCTTCGAGAAGAATCCCATCG
ACTTTCTGGAAGCCAAGGGCTACAAAGAAGTGAAAAAGGACCTGATCATCAAGCTGCCTAAGTACTCCCT
GTTCGAGCTGGAAAACGGCCGGAAGAGAATGCTGGCCTCTGCCGGCGAACTGCAGAAGGGAAACGAACTG
GCCCTGCCCTCCAAATATGTGAACTTCCTGTACCTGGCCAGCCACTATGAGAAGCTGAAGGGCTCCCCCG
AGGATAATGAGCAGAAACAGCTGTTTGTGGAACAGCACAAACACTACCTGGACGAGATCATCGAGCAGAT
CAGCGAGTTCTCCAAGAGAGTGATCCTGGCCGACGCTAATCTGGACAAGGTGCTGAGCGCCTACAACAAG
CACAGAGACAAGCCTATCAGAGAGCAGGCCGAGAATATCATCCACCTGTTTACCCTGACCAGTCTGGGAG
CCCCTGCCGCCTTCAAGTACTTTGACACCACCATCGACCGGAAGAGGTACACCAGCACCAAAGAGGTGCT
GGACGCCACCCTGATCCACCAGAGCATCACCGGCCTGTACGAGACACGGATCGACCTGTCTCAGCTGGGA
GGCGACGCCTATCCCTATGACGTGCCCGATTATGCCAGCCTGGGCAGCGGCTCCCCCAAGAAAAAACGCA
AGGTGGAAGATCCTAAGAAAAAGCGGAAAGTGGACGGCATTGGTAGTGGGAGCAACGGCAGCAGCGGGGA
TCCGGCCGCAACAAACTTCTCTCTGCTGAAACAAGCCGGAGATGTCGAAGAGAATCCTGGACCGATGGCC
AAGCCTTTGTCTCAAGAAGAATCCACCCTCATTGAAAGAGCAACGGCTACAATCAACAGCATCCCCATCT
CTGAAGACTACAGCGTCGCCAGCGCAGCTCTCTCTAGCGACGGCCGCATCTTCACTGGTGTCAATGTATA
TCATTTTACTGGGGGACCTTGTGCAGAACTCGTGGTGCTGGGCACTGCTGCTGCTGCGGCAGCTGGCAAC
CTGACTTGTATCGTCGCGATCGGAAATGAGAACAGGGGCATCTTGAGCCCCTGCGGACGGTGCCGACAGG
TGCTTCTCGATCTGCATCCTGGGATCAAAGCCATAGTGAAGGACAGTGATGGACAGCCGACGGCAGTTGG
GATTCGTGAATTGCTGCCCTCTGGTTATGTGTGGGAGGGCTAAGAATTCGATATCAAGCTTATCGGTAAT
CAACCTCTGGATTACAAAATTTGTGAAAGATTGACTGGTATTCTTAACTATGTTGCTCCTTTTACGCTAT
GTGGATACGCTGCTTTAATGCCTTTGTATCATGCTATTGCTTCCCGTATGGCTTTCATTTTCTCCTCCTT
GTATAAATCCTGGTTGCTGTCTCTTTATGAGGAGTTGTGGCCCGTTGTCAGGCAACGTGGCGTGGTGTGC
ACTGTGTTTGCTGACGCAACCCCCACTGGTTGGGGCATTGCCACCACCTGTCAGCTCCTTTCCGGGACTT
TCGCTTTCCCCCTCCCTATTGCCACGGCGGAACTCATCGCCGCCTGCCTTGCCCGCTGCTGGACAGGGGC
TCGGCTGTTGGGCACTGACAATTCCGTGGTGTTGTCGGGGAAATCATCGTCCTTTCCTTGGCTGCTCGCC
TGTGTTGCCACCTGGATTCTGCGCGGGACGTCCTTCTGCTACGTCCCTTCGGCCCTCAATCCAGCGGACC
TTCCTTCCCGCGGCCTGCTGCCGGCTCTGCGGCCTCTTCCGCGTCTTCGCCTTCGCCCTCAGACGAGTCG
GATCTCCCTTTGGGCCGCCTCCCCGCGTCGACTTTAAGACCAATGACTTACAAGGCAGCTGTAGATCTTA
GCCACTTTTTAAAAGAAAAGGGGGGACTGGAAGGGCTAATTCACTCCCAACGAAGACAAGATCTGCTTTT
TGCTTGTACTGGGTCTCTCTGGTTAGACCAGATCTGAGCCTGGGAGCTCTCTGGCTAACTAGGGAACCCA
CTGCTTAAGCCTCAATAAAGCTTGCCTTGAGTGCTTCAAGTAGTGTGTGCCCGTCTGTTGTGTGACTCTG
GTAACTAGAGATCCCTCAGACCCTTTTAGTCAGTGTGGAAAATCTCTAGCAGGGCCCGTTTAAACCCGCT
GATCAGCCTCGACTGTGCCTTCTAGTTGCCAGCCATCTGTTGTTTGCCCCTCCCCCGTGCCTTCCTTGAC
CCTGGAAGGTGCCACTCCCACTGTCCTTTCCTAATAAAATGAGGAAATTGCATCGCATTGTCTGAGTAGG
TGTCATTCTATTCTGGGGGGTGGGGTGGGGCAGGACAGCAAGGGGGAGGATTGGGAAGACAATAGCAGGC
ATGCTGGGGATGCGGTGGGCTCTATGGCTTCTGAGGCGGAAAGAACCAGCTGGGGCTCTAGGGGGTATCC
CC
[124 nt withheld, positions 6793-6916]
C
[91 nt withheld, positions 6918-7008]
A
[49 nt withheld, positions 7010-7058]
CCTTTGACGTTGGAGTCCACGTTCTTT
[37 nt withheld, positions 7086-7122]
ACCCTATCTCGGTCTATTCTTTTGATTTATAAGGGATTTTGCCGATTTCGGCCTATTGGTTAAAAAATGA
GCTGATTTAACAAAAATTTAACGCGAATTAATTCTGTGGAATGTGTGTCAGTTAGGGTGTGGAAAGTCCC
CAGGCTCCCCAGCAGGCAGAAGTATGCAAAGCATGCATCTCAATTAGTCAGCAACCAGGTGTGGAAAGTC
CCCAGGCTCCCCAGCAGGCAGAAGTATGCAAAGCATGCATCTCAATTAGTCAGCAACCATAGTCCCGCCC
CTAACTCCGCCCATCCCGCCCCTAACTCCGCCCAGTTCCGCCCATTCTCCGCCCCATGGCTGACTAATTT
TTTTTATTTATGCAGAGGCCGAGGCCGCCTCTGCCTCTGAGCTATTCCAGAAGTAGTGAGGAGGCTTTTT
TGGAGGCCTAGGCTTTTGCAAAAAGCTCCCGGGAGCTTGTATATCCATTTTCGGATCTGATCAGCACGTG
TTGACAATTAATCATCGGCATAGTATATCGGCATAGTATAATACGACAAGGTGAGGAACTAAACCATGGC
CAAGTTGACCAGTGCCGTTCCGGTGCTCACCGCGCGCGACGTCGCCGGAGCGGTCGAGTTCTGGACCGAC
CGGCTCGGGTTCTCCCGGGACTTCGTGGAGGACGACTTCGCCGGTGTGGTCCGGGACGACGTGACCCTGT
TCATCAGCGCGGTCCAGGACCAGGTGGTGCCGGACAACACCCTGGCCTGGGTGTGGGTGCGCGGCCTGGA
CGAGCTGTACGCCGAGTGGTCGGAGGTCGTGTCCACGAACTTCCGGGACGCCTCCGGGCCGGCCATGACC
GAGATCGGCGAGCAGCCGTGGGGGCGGGAGTTCGCCCTGCGCGACCCGGCCGGCAACTGCGTGCACTTCG
TGGCCGAGGAGCAGGACTGACACGTGCTACGAGATTTCGATTCCACCGCCGCCTTCTATGAAAGGTTGGG
CTTCGGAATCGTTTTCCGGGACGCCGGCTGGATGATCCTCCAGCGCGGGGATCTCATGCTGGAGTTCTTC
GCCCACCCCAACTTGTTTATTGCAGCTTATAATGGTTACAAATAAAGCAATAGCATCACAAATTTCACAA
ATAAAGCATTTTTTTCACTGCATTCTAGTTGTGGTTTGTCCAAACTCATCAATGTATCTTATCATGTCTG
TATACCGTCGACCTCTAGCTAGAGCTTGGCGTAATCATGGTCATAGCTGTTTCCTGTGTGAAATTGTTAT
CCGCTCACAATTCCACACAACATACGAGCCGGAAGCATAAAGTGTAAAGCCTGGGGTGCCTAATGAGTGA
GCTAACTCACATTAATTGCGTTGCGCTCACTGCCCGCTTTCCAGTCGGGAAACCTGTCGTGCCAGCTGCA
TTAATGAATCGGCCAACGCGCGGGGAGAGGCGGTTTGCGTATTGGGCGCTCTTCCGCTTCCTCGCTCACT
GACTCGCTGCGCTCGGTCGTTCGGCTGCGGCGAGCGGTATCAGCTCACTCAAAGGCGGTAATACGGTTAT
CCACAGAATCAGGGGATAACGCAGGAAAGAACATGTGAGCAAAAGGCCAGCAAAAGGCCAGGAACCGTAA
AAAGGCCGCGTTGCTGGCGTTTTTCCATAGGCTCCGCCCCCCTGACGAGCATCACAAAAATCGACGCTCA
AGTCAGAGGTGGCGAAACCCGACAGGACTATAAAGATACCAGGCGTTTCCCCCTGGAAGCTCCCTCGTGC
GCTCTCCTGTTCCGACCCTGCCGCTTACCGGATACCTGTCCGCCTTTCTCCCTTCGGGAAGCGTGGCGCT
TTCTCATAGCTCACGCTGTAGGTATCTCAGTTCGGTGTAGGTCGTTCGCTCCAAGCTGGGCTGTGTGCAC
GAACCCCCCGTTCAGCCCGACCGCTGCGCCTTATCCGGTAACTATCGTCTTGAGTCCAACCCGGTAAGAC
ACGACTTATCGCCACTGGCAGCAGCCACTGGTAACAGGATTAGCAGAGCGAGGTATGTAGGCGGTGCTAC
AGAGTTCTTGAAGTGGTGGCCTAACTACGGCTACACTAGAAGAACAGTATTTGGTATCTGCGCTCTGCTG
AAGCCAGTTACCTTCGGAAAAAGAGTTGGTAGCTCTTGATCCGGCAAACAAACCACCGCTGGTAGCGGTG
GTTTTTTTGTTTGCAAGCAGCAGATTACGCGCAGAAAAAAAGGATCTCAAGAAGATCCTTTGATCTTTTC
TACGGGGTCTGACGCTCAGTGGAACGAAAACTCACGTTAAGGGATTTTGGTCATGAGATTATCAAAAAGG
ATCTTCACCTAGATCCTTTTAAATTAAAAATGAAGTTTTAAATCAATCTAAAGTATATATGAGTAAACTT
GGTCTGACAGTTACCAATGCTTAATCAGTGAGGCACCTATCTCAGCGATCTGTCTATTTCGTTCATCCAT
AGTTGCCTGACTCCCCGTCGTGTAGATAACTACGATACGGGAGGGCTTACCATCTGGCCCCAGTGCTGCA
ATGATACCGCGAGACCCACGCTCACCGGCTCCAGATTTATCAGCAATAAACCAGCCAGCCGGAAGGGCCG
AGCGCAGAAGTGGTCCTGCAACTTTATCCGCCTCCATCCAGTCTATTAATTGTTGCCGGGAAGCTAGAGT
AAGTAGTTCGCCAGTTAATAGTTTGCGCAACGTTGTTGCCATTGCTACAGGCATCGTGGTGTCACGCTCG
TCGTTTGGTATGGCTTCATTCAGCTCCGGTTCCCAACGATCAAGGCGAGTTACATGATCCCCCATGTTGT
GCAAAAAAGCGGTTAGCTCCTTCGGTCCTCCGATCGTTGTCAGAAGTAAGTTGGCCGCAGTGTTATCACT
CATGGTTATGGCAGCACTGCATAATTCTCTTACTGTCATGCCATCCGTAAGATGCTTTTCTGTGACTGGT
GAGTACTCAACCAAGTCATTCTGAGAATAGTGTATGCGGCGACCGAGTTGCTCTTGCCCGGCGTCAATAC
GGGATAATACCGCGCCACATAGCAGAACTTTAAAAGTGCTCATCATTGGAAAACGTTCTTCGGGGCGAAA
ACTCTCAAGGATCTTACCGCTGTTGAGATCCAGTTCGATGTAACCCACTCGTGCACCCAACTGATCTTCA
GCATCTTTTACTTTCACCAGCGTTTCTGGGTGAGCAAAAACAGGAAGGCAAAATGCCGCAAAAAAGGGAA
TAAGGGCGACACGGAAATGTTGAATACTCATACTCTTCCTTTTTCAATATTATTGAAGCATTTATCAGGG
TTATTGTCTCATGAGCGGATACATATTTGAATGTATTTAGAAAAATAAACAAATAGGGGTTCCGCGCACA
TTTCCCCGAAAAGTGCCACCTGACGTCGACGGATCGGGAGATCTCCCGATCCCCTATGGTGCACTCTCAG
TACAATCTGCTCTGATGCCGCATAGTTAAGCCAGTATCTGCTCCCTGCTTGTGTGTTGGAGGTCGCTGAG
TAGTGCGCGAGCAAAATTTAAGCTACAACAAGGCAAGGCTTGACCGACAATTGCATGAAGAATCTGCTTA
GGGTTAGGCGTTTTGCGCTGCTTCGCGATGTACGGGCCAGATATACGCGTTGACATTGATTATTGACTAG
TTATTAATAGTAATCAATTACGGGGTCATTAGTTCATAGCCCATATATGGAGTTCCGCGTTACATAACTT
ACGGTAAATGGCCCGCCTGGCTGACCGCCCAACGACCCCCGCCCATTGACGTCAATAATGACGTATGTTC
CCATAGTAACGCCAATAGGGACTTTCCATTGACGTCAATGGGTGGAGTATTTACGGTAAACTGCCCACTT
GGCAGTACATCAAGTGTATCATATGCCAAGTACGCCCCCTATTGACGTCAATGACGGTAAATGGCCCGCC
TGGCATTATGCCCAGTACATGACCTTATGGGACTTTCCTACTTGGCAGTACATCTACGTATTAGTCATCG
CTATTACCATGGTGATGCGGTTTTGGCAGTACATCAATGGGCGTGGATAGCGGTTTGACTCACGGGGATT
TCCAAGTCTCCACCCCATTGACGTCAATGGGAGTTTGTTTTGGCACCAAAATCAACGGGACTTTCCAAAA
TGTCGTAACAACTCCGCCCCATTGACGCAAATGGGCGGTAGGCGTGTACGGTGGGAGGTCTATATAAGCA
GCGCGTTTTGCCTGTACTGGGTCTCTCTGGTTAGACCAGATCTGAGCCTGGGAGCTCTCTGGCTAACTAG
GGAACCCACTGCTTAAGCCTCAATAAAGCTTGCCTTGAGTGCTTCAAGTAGTGTGTGCCCGTCTGTTGTG
TGACTCTGGTAACTAGAGATCCCTCAGACCCTTTTAGTCAGTGTGGAAAATCTCTAGCAGTGGCGCCCGA
ACAGGGACTTGAAAGCGAAAGGGAAACCAGAGGAGCTCTCTCGACGCAGGACTCGGCTTGCTGAAGCGCG
CACGGCAAGAGGCGAGGGGCGGCGACTGGTGAGTACGCCAAAAATTTTGACTAGCGGAGGCTAGAAGGAG
AGAGATGGGTGCGAGAGCGTCAGTATTAAGCGGGGGAGAATTAGATCGCGATGGGAAAAAATTCGGTTAA
GGCCAGGGGGAAAGAAAAAATATAAATTAAAACATATAGTATGGGCAAGCAGGGAGCTAGAACGATTCGC
AGTTAATCCTGGCCTGTTAGAAACATCAGAAGGCTGTAGACAAATACTGGGACAGCTACAACCATCCCTT
CAGACAGGATCAGAAGAACTTAGATCATTATATAATACAGTAGCAACCCTCTATTGTGTGCATCAAAGGA
TAGAGATAAAAGACACCAAGGAAGCTTTAGACAAGATAGAGGAAGAGCAAAACAAAAGTAAGACCACCGC
ACAGCAAGCGGCCGCTGATCTTCAGACCTGGAGGAGGAGATATGAGGGACAATTGGAGAAGTGAATTATA
TAAATATAAAGTAGTAAAAATTGAACCATTAGGAGTAGCACCCACCAAGGCAAAGAGAAGAGTGGTGCAG
AGAGAAAAAAGAGCAGTGGGAATAGGAGCTTTGTTCCTTGGGTTCTTGGGAGCAGCAGGAAGCACTATGG
GCGCAGCGTCAATGACGCTGACGGTACAGGCCAGACAATTATTGTCTGGTATAGTGCAGCAGCAGAACAA
TTTGCTGAGGGCTATTGAGGCGCAACAGCATCTGTTGCAACTCACAGTCTGGGGCATCAAGCAGCTCCAG
GCAAGAATCCTGGCTGTGGAAAGATACCTAAAGGATCAACAGCTCCTGGGGATTTGGGGTTGCTCTGGAA
AACTCATTTGCACCACTGCTGTGCCTTGGAATGCTAGTTGGAGTAATAAATCTCTGGAACAGATTTGGAA
TCACACGACCTGGATGGAGTGGGACAGAGAAATTAACAATTACACAAGCTTAATACACTCCTTAATTGAA
GAATCGCAAAACCAGCAAGAAAAGAATGAACAAGAATTATTGGAATTAGATAAATGGGCAAGTTTGTGGA
ATTGGTTTAACATAACAAATTGGCTGTGGTATATAAAATTATTCATAATGATAGTAGGAGGCTTGGTAGG
TTTAAGAATAGTTTTTGCTGTACTTTCTATAGTGAATAGAGTTAGGCAGGGATATTCACCATTATCGTTT
CAGACCCACCTCCCAACCCCGAGGGGACCCGACAGGCCCGAAGGAATAGAAGAAGAAGGTGGAGAGAGAG
ACAGAGACAGATCCATTCGATTAGTGAACGGATCGGCACTGCGTGCGCCAATTCTGCAGACAAATGGCAG
TATTCATCCACAATTTTAAAAGAAAAGGGGGGATTGGGGGGTACAGTGCAGGGGAAAGAATAGTAGACAT
AATAGCAACAGACATACAAACTAAAGAATTACAAAAACAAATTACAAAAATTCAAAATTTTCGGGTTTAT
TACAGGGACAGCAGAGATCCAGTTTGGTTAATTAAGGTACCGAGGGCCTATTTCCCATGATTCCTTCATA
TTTGCATATACGATACAAGGCTGTTAGAGAGATAATTAGAATTAATTTGACTGTAAACACAAAGATATTA
GTACAAAATACGTGACGTAGAAAGTAATAATTTCTTGGGTAGTTTGCAGTTTTAAAATTATGTTTTAAAA
TGGACTATCATATGCTTACCGTAACTTGAAAGTATTTCGATTTCTTGGCTTTATATATCTTGTGGAAAGG
ACGAAACACCGAAGGGGGATCGAAATCCGG
