>Addgene plasmid #118172 | Lenti-(BB)-hPGK-KRAB-dCas9-P2A-BlastR TCF7L2 TSS-guide4 | depositor partial sequence | sequence record 223247 | Guide RNA, gRNA scaffold
NNNNNNNNANNTTGNAGTTTTAAATTATGTTTTAAATGGACTATCATATGCTTACCGTAACTTGAAAGTA
TTTCGATTTCTTGGCTTTATATATCTTGTGGAAAGGACGAAACACCGAAGGGGGATCGAAATCCGGGTTT
TAGAGCTAGAAATAGCAAGTTAAAATAAGGCTAGTCCGTTATCAACTTGAAAAAGTGGCACCGAGTCGGT
GCTTTTTTGAATTCGCTAGCTAGGTCTTGAAAGGGGTTGGGGTTGCGCCTTTTCCAAGGCAGCCCTGGGT
TTGCGCAGGGACGCGGCTGCTCTGGGCGTGGTTCCGGGAAACGCAGCGGCGCCGACCCTGGGTCTCGCAC
ATTCTTCACGTCCGTTCGCAGCGTCACCCGGATCTTCGCCGCTACCCTTGTGGGCCCCCCGGCGACGCTT
CCTGCTCCGCCCCTAAGTCGGGAAGGTTCCTTGCGGTTCGCGGCGTGCCGGACGTGACAAACGGAAGCCG
CACGTCTCACTAGTACCCTCGCAGACGGACAGCGCCAGGGAGCAATGGCAGCGCGCCGACCGCGATGGGC
TGTGGCCAATAGCGGCTGCTCAGCAGGGCGCGCCGAGAGCAGCGGCCGGGAAGGGGCGGTGCGGGAGGCG
GGGTGTGGGGCGGTAGTGTGGGCCCTGTTCCTGCCCGCGCGGTGTTCCGCATTCTGCAAGCCTCCGGAGC
GCACGTCGGCAGTCGGCTCCCTCGTTGACCGAATCACCGACCTCTCTCCCCAGGACCGGTGATCCGCCAC
CATGGATGCTAAGTCACTAACTGCCTGGTCCCGGACACTGGTGACCTTCAAGGATGTATTTGTGGACTTC
ACCAGGGAGGAGTGGAAGCTGCTGGACACTGCTCAGCAGATCGTGTACAGAAATGTGATGCTGGAGAACT
ATAAGAACCTGGTTTCCTTGGGTTATCAGCTTACTAAGCCAGATGTGATCCTCCGGTTGGAGAAGGGAGA
AGAGCCCGGCGGTTCCGGCGAAGGTCGATGGACAAAAAGTACAGCATCGTGCTGGCCATCGGGACAAATT
CTGTCGGCTGGGCCGTGATCACCGACGAGAACAGGTGCCCAGCAAGAAATCAAGGGGCTGGGCAACACCG
ACCGGGCNNNNCTTCAAGAAAAACCTGATTGGNCGCCTGCTGTTCGACCGTGAAAAATTGCCAAGGCCAC
CCGGTTGAAAAAAACCGCCGAAAAAAGAAACNCCAATGGAAAAACCGGATTTGGATTTTTGCAAAGAATT
TCCAAACCAAAAGGNCAANTTNNNA
